>Addgene plasmid #80792 | pMA-SpCas9-g9 | addgene full sequence | sequence record 161643 | Addgene NGS result
CTAAATTGTAAGCGTTAATATTTTGTTAAAATTCGCGTTAAATTTTTGTTAAATCAGCTCATTTTTTAAC
CAATAGGCCGAAATCGGCAAAATCCCTTATAAATCAAAAGAATAGACCGAGATAGGGTTGAGTGGCCGCT
ACAGGGCGCTCCCATTCGCCATTCAGGCTGCGCAACTGTTGGGAAGGGCGTTTCGGTGCGGGCCTCTTCG
CTATTACGCCAGCTGGCGAAAGGGGGATGTGCTGCAAGGCGATTAAGTTGGGTAACGCCAGGGTTTTCCC
AGTCACGACGTTGTAAAACGACGGCCAGTGAGCGCGACGTAATACGACTCACTATAGGGCGAATTGGCGG
AAGGCCGTCAAGGCCACGTGTCTTGTCCAGAGCTCGGATCCGGTCTCCTCGAGAGGGCCTATTTCCCATG
ATTCCTTCATATTTGCATATACGATACAAGGCTGTTAGAGAGATAATTGGAATTAATTTGACTGTAAACA
CAAAGATATTAGTACAAAATACGTGACGTAGAAAGTAATAATTTCTTGGGTAGTTTGCAGTTTTAAAATT
ATGTTTTAAAATGGACTATCATATGCTTACCGTAACTTGAAAGTATTTCGATTTCTTGGCTTTATATATC
TTGTGGAAAGGACGAAACACCGGGTCTTCGAGAAGACCTGTTTTAGAGCTAGAAATAGCAAGTTAAAATA
AGGCTAGTCCGTTATCAACTTGAAAAAGTGGCACCGAGTCGGTGCTTTTTTGTTTTAGAGCTAGAAATAG
CAAGTTAGCTCGGAGACCTGTACAACGCGTGGTACCTGGAGCACAAGACTGGCCTCACGGGCCTTCCGCT
CACTGCCCGCTTTCCAGTCGGGAAACCTGTCGTGCCAGCTGCATTAACATGGTCATAGCTGTTTCCTTGC
GTATTGGGCGCTCTCCGCTTCCTCGCTCACTGACTCGCTGCGCTCGGTCGTTCGGGTAAAGCCTGGGGTG
CCTAATGAGCAAAAGGCCAGCAAAAGGCCAGGAACCGTAAAAAGGCCGCGTTGCTGGCGTTTTTCCATAG
GCTCCGCCCCCCTGACGAGCATCACAAAAATCGACGCTCAAGTCAGAGGTGGCGAAACCCGACAGGACTA
TAAAGATACCAGGCGTTTCCCCCTGGAAGCTCCCTCGTGCGCTCTCCTGTTCCGACCCTGCCGCTTACCG
GATACCTGTCCGCCTTTCTCCCTTCGGGAAGCGTGGCGCTTTCTCATAGCTCACGCTGTAGGTATCTCAG
TTCGGTGTAGGTCGTTCGCTCCAAGCTGGGCTGTGTGCACGAACCCCCCGTTCAGCCCGACCGCTGCGCC
TTATCCGGTAACTATCGTCTTGAGTCCAACCCGGTAAGACACGACTTATCGCCACTGGCAGCAGCCACTG
GTAACAGGATTAGCAGAGCGAGGTATGTAGGCGGTGCTACAGAGTTCTTGAAGTGGTGGCCTAACTACGG
CTACACTAGAAGAACAGTATTTGGTATCTGCGCTCTGCTGAAGCCAGTTACCTTCGGAAAAAGAGTTGGT
AGCTCTTGATCCGGCAAACAAACCACCGCTGGTAGCGGTGGTTTTTTTGTTTGCAAGCAGCAGATTACGC
GCAGAAAAAAAGGATCTCAAGAAGATCCTTTGATCTTTTCTACGGGGTCTGACGCTCAGTGGAACGAAAA
CTCACGTTAAGGGATTTTGGTCATGAGATTATCAAAAAGGATCTTCACCTAGATCCTTTTAAATTAAAAA
TGAAGTTTTAAATCAATCTAAAGTATATATGAGTAAACTTGGTCTGACAGTTACCAATGCTTAATCAGTG
AGGCACCTATCTCAGCGATCTGTCTATTTCGTTCATCCATAGTTGCCTGACTCCCCGTCGTGTAGATAAC
TACGATACGGGAGGGCTTACCATCTGGCCCCAGTGCTGCAATGATACCGCGAGAACCACGCTCACCGGCT
CCAGATTTATCAGCAATAAACCAGCCAGCCGGAAGGGCCGAGCGCAGAAGTGGTCCTGCAACTTTATCCG
CCTCCATCCAGTCTATTAATTGTTGCCGGGAAGCTAGAGTAAGTAGTTCGCCAGTTAATAGTTTGCGCAA
CGTTGTTGCCATTGCTACAGGCATCGTGGTGTCACGCTCGTCGTTTGGTATGGCTTCATTCAGCTCCGGT
TCCCAACGATCAAGGCGAGTTACATGATCCCCCATGTTGTGCAAAAAAGCGGTTAGCTCCTTCGGTCCTC
CGATCGTTGTCAGAAGTAAGTTGGCCGCAGTGTTATCACTCATGGTTATGGCAGCACTGCATAATTCTCT
TACTGTCATGCCATCCGTAAGATGCTTTTCTGTGACTGGTGAGTACTCAACCAAGTCATTCTGAGAATAG
TGTATGCGGCGACCGAGTTGCTCTTGCCCGGCGTCAATACGGGATAATACCGCGCCACATAGCAGAACTT
TAAAAGTGCTCATCATTGGAAAACGTTCTTCGGGGCGAAAACTCTCAAGGATCTTACCGCTGTTGAGATC
CAGTTCGATGTAACCCACTCGTGCACCCAACTGATCTTCAGCATCTTTTACTTTCACCAGCGTTTCTGGG
TGAGCAAAAACAGGAAGGCAAAATGCCGCAAAAAAGGGAATAAGGGCGACACGGAAATGTTGAATACTCA
TACTCTTCCTTTTTCAATATTATTGAAGCATTTATCAGGGTTATTGTCTCATGAGCGGATACATATTTGA
ATGTATTTAGAAAAATAAACAAATAGGGGTTCCGCGCACATTTCCCCGAAAAGTGCCAC
Features (pLannotate 1.2.2; 11 found; start..end, strand, type, name):
      3..134     -  rep_origin     M13 ori (fragment): M13 bacteriophage origin of replication; arrow indicates direction of (+) strand synthesis
    155..311     -  CDS            lacZα (fragment): LacZα fragment of β-galactosidase; lacZ fragment
    320..338     +  promoter       T7 promoter: promoter for bacteriophage T7 RNA polymerase
    403..643     +  promoter       U6 promoter: RNA polymerase III promoter for human U6 snRNA
    670..745     +  misc_RNA       gRNA scaffold: guide RNA scaffold for the Streptococcus pyogenes CRISPR/Cas9 system
    752..777     +  misc_RNA       gRNA scaffold (fragment): guide RNA scaffold for the Streptococcus pyogenes CRISPR/Cas9 system
    840..887     -  CDS            lacI (fragment): lac repressor; lacI; The lac repressor binds to the lac operator to inhibit transcription in E. coli. This inhibition can be relieved by adding lactose or isopropyl-β-D-thiogalactopyranoside (IPTG).
    924..964     -  rep_origin     RSF ori (fragment): Plasmids containing the RSF 1030 origin of replication can be propagated in E. coli cells that contain additional plasmids with compatible origins.
   1042..1630    -  rep_origin     ori: high-copy-number ColE1/pMB1/pBR322/pUC origin of replication
   1801..2661    -  CDS            AmpR: β-lactamase; bla; confers resistance to ampicillin, carbenicillin, and related antibiotics
   2662..2766    -  promoter       AmpR promoter: bla
