[The description below was written by a language model from this plasmid's Addgene catalogue record and pLannotate feature annotations shown in this document.]
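Description:
pMA-SpCas9-g9 is a small (about 2.8 kb) high-copy E. coli plasmid built on the commercial pMA15 gene-synthesis backbone. It serves as a single-unit guide RNA module in a Golden Gate system for building multiplexed CRISPR gRNA expression arrays. It is propagated through a ColE1/pUC-type origin and selected with ampicillin via the β-lactamase gene and its native promoter. The feature table also picks up short remnants of an M13 origin, lacZα, lacI and an RSF origin. These are annotated only as fragments and appear to be backbone vestiges rather than functional elements. A T7 promoter lies just upstream of the insert, where it provides a convenient sequencing primer site.

The payload is a synthetic cassette placed between BamHI and BsrGI sites. It consists of the human U6 RNA polymerase III promoter followed by the Streptococcus pyogenes Cas9 gRNA scaffold. A short additional scaffold-like fragment is annotated immediately downstream. No spacer is present, and the small gap between the promoter and the scaffold is the empty cloning position for a user-designed guide sequence. The record is inconsistent about the enzyme used for this step, since the purpose line names BsaI while the gRNA field lists the empty site as BbsI.

Once loaded with a guide, this module is designated for position 9 (or 19 or 29) in the array. It is therefore meant to be joined in a fixed order with sibling modules for the other positions, giving a tandem series of U6-gRNA units. The plasmid carries no Cas9 gene, so SpCas9 must be supplied separately in mammalian cells when several genes are targeted at once.
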