Addgene plasmid #80792: pMA-SpCas9-g9
Purpose: BsaI-based cloning of SpCas9 gRNA guide sequence, position 9/19/29 in the array
Depositing lab: Yonglun Luo. Depositing organization: Aarhus University. Publication: Golden Gate Assembly of CRISPR gRNA expression array for simultaneously targeting multiple genes. Vad-Nielsen J, Lin L, Bolund L, Nielsen AL, Luo Y. Cell Mol Life Sci. 2016 May 13. 10.1007/s00018-016-2271-5 PubMed 27178736.
Backbone
  Vector backbone: pMA15
  Backbone manufacturer: Lifetechnologies
  Backbone size w/o insert (bp): 2380
  Total vector size (bp): 2789
  Modifications to backbone: no
  Vector type: Mammalian Expression, CRISPR
Growth in bacteria
  Bacterial resistance: Ampicillin, 100 μg/mL
  Growth temperature: 37°C
  Growth strain: DH5alpha
  Copy number: High Copy
Gene/Insert
  Gene/Insert name: CRISPR gRNA expression cassette (for SpCas9)
  gRNA/shRNA sequence: empty (BbsI)
  Species: Synthetic
  Promoter: U6
  Tag / fusion protein: na
  Cloning method: Restriction Enzyme; 5′ cloning site BamHI (not destroyed); 3′ cloning site BsrGI (not destroyed)
  Sequencing primers: 5′ TAATACGACTCACTATAGG
Terms and licenses: Academic/Nonprofit Terms; Industry Terms: Not Available to Industry
How to cite: pMA-SpCas9-g9 was a gift from Yonglun Luo (Addgene plasmid # 80792 ; http://n2t.net/addgene:80792 ; RRID:Addgene_80792)
