>Addgene plasmid #80792 | pMA-SpCas9-g9 | addgene partial sequence | sequence record 159040 | Amp-R 5'-ATAATACCGCGCCACATAGC-3'
ACGTTCTTCGGGGCGAAAACTCTCAAGGATCTTACCGCTGTTGAGATCCAGTTCGATGTAACCCACTCGT
GCACCCAACTGATCTTCAGCATCTTTTACTTTCACCAGCGTTTCTGGGTGAGCAAAAACAGGAAGGCAAA
ATGCCGCAAAAAAGGGAATAAGGGCGACACGGAAATGTTGAATACTCATACTCTTCCTTTTTCAATATTA
TTGAAGCATTTATCAGGGTTATTGTCTCATGAGCGGATACATATTTGAATGTATTTAGAAAAATAAACAA
ATAGGGGTTCCGCGCACATTTCCCCGAAAAGTGCCACCTAAATTGTAAGCGTTAATATTTTGTTAAAATT
CGCGTTAAATTTTTGTTAAATCAGCTCATTTTTTAACCAATAGGCCGAAATCGGCAAAATCCCTTATAAA
TCAAAAGAATAGACCGAGATAGGGTTGAGTGGCCGCTACAGGGCGCTCCCATTCGCCATTCAGGCTGCGC
AACTGTTGGGAAGGGCGTTTCGGTGCGGGCCTCTTCGCTATTACGCCAGCTGGCGAAAGGGGGATGTGCT
GCAAGGCGATTAAGTTGGGTAACGCCAGGGTTTTCCCAGTCACGACGTTGTAAAACGACGGCCAGTGAGC
GCGACGTAATACGACTCACTATAGGGCGAATTGGCGGAAGGCCGTCAAGGCCACGTGTCTTGTCCAGAGC
TCGGATCCGGTCTCCTCGAGAGGGCCTATTTCCCATGATTCCTTCATATTTGCATATACGATACAAGGCT
GTTAGAGAGATAATTGGAATTAATTTG
