>Addgene plasmid #80792 | pMA-SpCas9-g9 | addgene partial sequence | sequence record 159042 | pBR322ori-F 5'-GGGAAACGCCTGGTATCTTT-3'
TCTGACTTGAGCGTCGATTTTTGTGATGCTCGTCAGGGGGGCGGAGCCTATGGAAAAACGCCAGCAACGC
GGCCTTTTTACGGTTCCTGGCCTTTTGCTGGCCTTTTGCTCATTAGGCACCCCAGGCTTTACCCGAACGA
CCGAGCGCAGCGAGTCAGTGAGCGAGGAAGCGGAGAGCGCCCAATACGCAAGGAAACAGCTATGACCATG
TTAATGCAGCTGGCACGACAGGTTTCCCGACTGGAAAGCGGGCAGTGAGCGGAAGGCCCGTGAGGCCAGT
CTTGTGCTCCAGGTACCACGCGTTGTACAGGTCTCCGAGCTAACTTGCTATTTCTAGCTCTAAAACAAAA
AAGCACCGACTCGGTGCCACTTTTTCAAGTTGATAACGGACTAGCCTTATTTTAACTTGCTATTTCTAGC
TCTAAAACAGGTCTTCTCGAAGACCCGGTGTTTCGTCCTTTCCACAAGATATATAAAGCCAAGAAATCGA
AATACTTTCAAGTTACGGTAAGCATATGATAGTCCATTTTAAAACATAATTTTAAAACTGCAAACTACCC
AAGAAATTATTACTTTCTACGTCACGTATTTTGTACTAATATCTTTGTGTTTACAGTCAAATTAATTCCA
ATTATCTCTCTAACAGCCTTGTATCGTATATGCAAATATGAAGGAATCATGGGAAATAGGCCCTCTCGAG
GAGACCGGAT
